>Addgene plasmid #231773 | pCMV-mGold2s-Rab4a-C-7 | addgene full sequence | sequence record 461098 | Addgene NGS Result
CGGTTCCTGGCCTTTTGCTGGCCTTTTGCTCACATGTTCTTTCCTGCGTTATCCCCTGATTCTGTGGATA
ACCGTATTACCGCCATGCATTAGTTATTAATAGTAATCAATTACGGGGTCATTAGTTCATAGCCCATATA
TGGAGTTCCGCGTTACATAACTTACGGTAAATGGCCCGCCTGGCTGACCGCCCAACGACCCCCGCCCATT
GACGTCAATAATGACGTATGTTCCCATAGTAACGCCAATAGGGACTTTCCATTGACGTCAATGGGTGGAG
TATTTACGGTAAACTGCCCACTTGGCAGTACATCAAGTGTATCATATGCCAAGTACGCCCCCTATTGACG
TCAATGACGGTAAATGGCCCGCCTGGCATTATGCCCAGTACATGACCTTATGGGACTTTCCTACTTGGCA
GTACATCTACGTATTAGTCATCGCTATTACCATGGTGATGCGGTTTTGGCAGTACATCAATGGGCGTGGA
TAGCGGTTTGACTCACGGGGATTTCCAAGTCTCCACCCCATTGACGTCAATGGGAGTTTGTTTTGGCACC
AAAATCAACGGGACTTTCCAAAATGTCGTAACAACTCCGCCCCATTGACGCAAATGGGCGGTAGGCGTGT
ACGGTGGGAGGTCTATATAAGCAGAGCTGGTTTAGTGAACCGTCAGATCCGCTAGCGCTACCGGTCGCCA
CCATGGCGAGCAAGGGCGAGGAGCTGTTCACCGGGGTGGTGCCCATCCTGGTCGAGCTGGACGGCGACAT
AAACGGCCACAAGTTCAGCGTGTCCGGCGAGGGCGAGGGCGATGCCACCTACGGCAAGCTGACCCTGAAG
TTCATCTGCACCACCGGCAAGCTGCCCGTGCCCTGGCCCACCCTCGTGACCAGCCTGGGCTACGGCCTGC
AGTGCTTCGCCCGCTACCCCGACAACATGAAGCGGCACGACTTCTTCAAGTCCGCCATGCCCGAAGGCTA
CGTCCAGGAGCGCACCATCTTCTTCGAGGACGACGGCAACTACAAGACCCGCGCCGAGGTGAAGTTTGAG
GGCGGCACCCTGGTGAACCGCGTCGAGCTGAAGGGCATCGACTTCAAGGAGGACGGCAACATCCTGGGGC
ACAAGCTGGAGTACAACTACAACTGCCACAACGTCTTTATCACCGCCGACAGGCAGCAGAACGGCATCAA
GGTCAACTTCAAGATCCGCCACAACATCGAGGTCGGCGGCGTGCAGCTCGCCGACCACTACCAGCAGAAC
ACCCCCATCGGCGACGGCCCCGTGCTGCTGCCCGACAACCACTACCTGAGCTACCAGTCCAAGCTGAGCA
AAGACCCCAACGAGAAGCGCGATCACATGGTCCTGCTGGAGTTCGTGACCGCCGCCGGGATCACTCTCAG
CATGGACGAGCTGTACAAGTCCGGACTCAGATCTCGAGCCATGTCGCAGACGGCCATGTCCGAAACCTAC
GATTTTTTGTTTAAGTTCTTGGTTATTGGAAATGCAGGAACTGGCAAATCTTGCTTACTTCATCAGTTTA
TTGAAAAAAAATTCAAAGATGACTCAAATCATACAATAGGAGTGGAATTTGGTTCAAAGATAATAAATGT
TGGTGGTAAATATGTAAAGTTACAAATATGGGATACAGCAGGACAAGAACGATTCAGGTCCGTGACGAGA
AGTTATTACCGAGGCGCGGCCGGGGCTCTCCTCGTCTATGATATCACCAGCCGAGAAACCTACAATGCGC
TTACTAATTGGTTAACAGATGCCCGAATGCTGGCGAGCCAGAACATTGTGATCATCCTTTGTGGAAACAA
GAAGGACCTGGATGCAGATCGTGAAGTTACCTTCTTAGAAGCCTCCAGATTTGCTCAAGAAAATGAGCTG
ATGTTTTTGGAAACAAGTGCGCTCACAGGGGAGAATGTAGAAGAGGCTTTTGTACAGTGTGCAAGAAAAA
TACTTAACAAAATCGAATCAGGTGAGCTGGACCCAGAAAGAATGGGCTCAGGTATTCAGTACGGAGATGC
TGCCTTGAGACAGCTGAGGTCACCGCGGCGCGCACAGGCCCCGAACGCTCAGGAGTGTGGTTGTTAGGGA
TCCACCGGATCTAGATAACTGATCATAATCAGCCATACCACATTTGTAGAGGTTTTACTTGCTTTAAAAA
ACCTCCCACACCTCCCCCTGAACCTGAAACATAAAATGAATGCAATTGTTGTTGTTAACTTGTTTATTGC
AGCTTATAATGGTTACAAATAAAGCAATAGCATCACAAATTTCACAAATAAAGCATTTTTTTCACTGCAT
TCTAGTTGTGGTTTGTCCAAACTCATCAATGTATCTTAACGCGTAAATTGTAAGCGTTAATATTTTGTTA
AAATTCGCGTTAAATTTTTGTTAAATCAGCTCATTTTTTAACCAATAGGCCGAAATCGGCAAAATCCCTT
ATAAATCAAAAGAATAGACCGAGATAGGGT
[37 nt withheld, positions 2481-2517]
AAAGAACGTGGACTCCAACGTCAAAGG
[49 nt withheld, positions 2545-2593]
T
[91 nt withheld, positions 2595-2685]
G
[124 nt withheld, positions 2687-2810]
CAGGTGGCACTTTTCGGGGAAATGTGCGCGGAACCCCTATTTGTTTATTTTTCTAAATACATTCAAATAT
GTATCCGCTCATGAGACAATAACCCTGATAAATGCTTCAATAATATTGAAAAAGGAAGAGTCCTGAGGCG
GAAAGAACCAGCTGTGGAATGTGTGTCAGTTAGGGTGTGGAAAGTCCCCAGGCTCCCCAGCAGGCAGAAG
TATGCAAAGCATGCATCTCAATTAGTCAGCAACCAGGTGTGGAAAGTCCCCAGGCTCCCCAGCAGGCAGA
AGTATGCAAAGCATGCATCTCAATTAGTCAGCAACCATAGTCCCGCCCCTAACTCCGCCCATCCCGCCCC
TAACTCCGCCCAGTTCCGCCCATTCTCCGCCCCATGGCTGACTAATTTTTTTTATTTATGCAGAGGCCGA
GGCCGCCTCGGCCTCTGAGCTATTCCAGAAGTAGTGAGGAGGCTTTTTTGGAGGCCTAGGCTTTTGCAAA
GATCGATCAAGAGACAGGATGAGGATCGTTTCGCATGATTGAACAAGATGGATTGCACGCAGGTTCTCCG
GCCGCTTGGGTGGAGAGGCTATTCGGCTATGACTGGGCACAACAGACAATCGGCTGCTCTGATGCCGCCG
TGTTCCGGCTGTCAGCGCAGGGGCGCCCGGTTCTTTTTGTCAAGACCGACCTGTCCGGTGCCCTGAATGA
ACTGCAAGACGAGGCAGCGCGGCTATCGTGGCTGGCCACGACGGGCGTTCCTTGCGCAGCTGTGCTCGAC
GTTGTCACTGAAGCGGGAAGGGACTGGCTGCTATTGGGCGAAGTGCCGGGGCAGGATCTCCTGTCATCTC
ACCTTGCTCCTGCCGAGAAAGTATCCATCATGGCTGATGCAATGCGGCGGCTGCATACGCTTGATCCGGC
TACCTGCCCATTCGACCACCAAGCGAAACATCGCATCGAGCGAGCACGTACTCGGATGGAAGCCGGTCTT
GTCGATCAGGATGATCTGGACGAAGAGCATCAGGGGCTCGCGCCAGCCGAACTGTTCGCCAGGCTCAAGG
CGAGCATGCCCGACGGCGAGGATCTCGTCGTGACCCATGGCGATGCCTGCTTGCCGAATATCATGGTGGA
AAATGGCCGCTTTTCTGGATTCATCGACTGTGGCCGGCTGGGTGTGGCGGACCGCTATCAGGACATAGCG
TTGGCTACCCGTGATATTGCTGAAGAGCTTGGCGGCGAATGGGCTGACCGCTTCCTCGTGCTTTACGGTA
TCGCCGCTCCCGATTCGCAGCGCATCGCCTTCTATCGCCTTCTTGACGAGTTCTTCTGAGCGGGACTCTG
GGGTTCGAAATGACCGACCAAGCGACGCCCAACCTGCCATCACGAGATTTCGATTCCACCGCCGCCTTCT
ATGAAAGGTTGGGCTTCGGAATCGTTTTCCGGGACGCCGGCTGGATGATCCTCCAGCGCGGGGATCTCAT
GCTGGAGTTCTTCGCCCACCCTAGGGGGAGGCTAACTGAAACACGGAAGGAGACAATACCGGAAGGAACC
CGCGCTATGACGGCAATAAAAAGACAGAATAAAACGCACGGTGTTGGGTCGTTTGTTCATAAACGCGGGG
TTCGGTCCCAGGGCTGGCACTCTGTCGATACCCCACCGAGACCCCATTGGGGCCAATACGCCCGCGTTTC
TTCCTTTTCCCCACCCCACCCCCCAAGTTCGGGTGAAGGCCCAGGGCTCGCAGCCAACGTCGGGGCGGCA
GGCCCTGCCATAGCCTCAGGTTACTCATATATACTTTAGATTGATTTAAAACTTCATTTTTAATTTAAAA
GGATCTAGGTGAAGATCCTTTTTGATAATCTCATGACCAAAATCCCTTAACGTGAGTTTTCGTTCCACTG
AGCGTCAGACCCCGTAGAAAAGATCAAAGGATCTTCTTGAGATCCTTTTTTTCTGCGCGTAATCTGCTGC
TTGCAAACAAAAAAACCACCGCTACCAGCGGTGGTTTGTTTGCCGGATCAAGAGCTACCAACTCTTTTTC
CGAAGGTAACTGGCTTCAGCAGAGCGCAGATACCAAATACTGTTCTTCTAGTGTAGCCGTAGTTAGGCCA
CCACTTCAAGAACTCTGTAGCACCGCCTACATACCTCGCTCTGCTAATCCTGTTACCAGTGGCTGCTGCC
AGTGGCGATAAGTCGTGTCTTACCGGGTTGGACTCAAGACGATAGTTACCGGATAAGGCGCAGCGGTCGG
GCTGAACGGGGGGTTCGTGCACACAGCCCAGCTTGGAGCGAACGACCTACACCGAACTGAGATACCTACA
GCGTGAGCTATGAGAAAGCGCCACGCTTCCCGAAGGGAGAAAGGCGGACAGGTATCCGGTAAGCGGCAGG
GTCGGAACAGGAGAGCGCACGAGGGAGCTTCCAGGGGGAAACGCCTGGTATCTTTATAGTCCTGTCGGGT
TTCGCCACCTCTGACTTGAGCGTCGATTTTTGTGATGCTCGTCAGGGGGGCGGAGCCTATGGAAAAACGC
CAGCAACGCGGCCTTTTTA
Features (pLannotate 1.2.2; 16 found; start..end, strand, type, name):
     24..83      +  rep_origin     RSF ori (fragment): Plasmids containing the RSF 1030 origin of replication can be propagated in E. coli cells that contain additional plasmids with compatible origins.
    151..454     +  enhancer       CMV enhancer: human cytomegalovirus immediate early enhancer
    455..658     +  promoter       CMV promoter: human cytomegalovirus (CMV) immediate early promoter
    703..1420    +  CDS            mGold (fragment): photostable derivative of mVenus (Lee et al., 2020) mammalian codon-optimized
   1420..1439    +  misc_feature   MCS (fragment): multiple cloning site
   1441..2094    +  CDS            RAB4A: RAB4A_HUMAN - Also known as RAB4. Experimental evidence at protein level: Swiss-Prot protein existence level 1. Small GTPase which cycles between an active GTP-bound and an inactive GDP-bound state (PubMed:15907487, PubMed:16034420). Involved in protein transport (PubMed:29425100). Plays a role in vesicular traffic. Mediates VEGFR2 endosomal trafficking to enhance VEGFR2 signaling (PubMed:29425100). Acts as a regulator of platelet alpha- granule release during activation and aggregation of platelets (By similarity). From Homo sapiens (Human).
   2120..2204    +  CDS            large T antigen (fragment): large T antigen from SV40 (simian virus 40)
   2227..2348    +  polyA_signal   SV40 poly(A) signal: SV40 polyadenylation signal
   2382..2810    -  rep_origin     f1 ori (sequence partly withheld): f1 bacteriophage origin of replication; arrow indicates direction of (+) strand synthesis
   2837..2941    +  promoter       AmpR promoter: bla
   2943..3300    +  promoter       SV40 promoter: SV40 enhancer and early promoter
   3335..4129    +  CDS            NeoR/KanR: aminoglycoside phosphotransferase from Tn5; aph(3')-II (or nptII); confers resistance to neomycin, kanamycin, and G418 (Geneticin®)
   4150..4302    +  CDS            ble (fragment): BLE_KLEPN - Experimental evidence at protein level: Swiss-Prot protein existence level 1. Binding protein with a strong affinity to the bleomycin family of antibiotics. Binds to CL990; an antimitotic-antibiotic compound. From Klebsiella pneumoniae.
   4361..4408    +  polyA_signal   HSV TK poly(A) signal: herpes simplex virus thymidine kinase polyadenylation signal (Cole and Stacy, 1985)
   4499..4515    -  polyA_signal   bGH poly(A) signal (fragment): bovine growth hormone polyadenylation signal
   4737..5325    +  rep_origin     ori: high-copy-number ColE1/pMB1/pBR322/pUC origin of replication
