[The description below was written by a language model from this plasmid's Addgene catalogue record and pLannotate feature annotations shown in this document.]
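Description:
pCMV-mGold2s-Rab4a-C-7 is a mammalian expression plasmid for labelling endosomes in live or fixed mammalian cells with the yellow fluorescent protein mGold2s. It has the layout of a classic C1-type fluorescent-protein fusion vector. A human cytomegalovirus immediate-early enhancer and promoter drive an open reading frame in which mGold2s sits at the N terminus. The annotation software matches this region to mGold, the photostable mVenus derivative from which mGold2s presumably derives. A short linker left over from the multiple cloning site follows, and the "C-7" in the name may refer to its length, although the record does not say so. The linker joins the fluorescent protein to full-length human RAB4A, and an SV40 polyadenylation signal terminates the transcript. RAB4A is a small GTPase that cycles between GTP- and GDP-bound states and acts in vesicular and endosomal trafficking. Placing the tag at the N terminus leaves the C terminus free, the end through which Rab proteins are generally lipid-modified for membrane attachment, so the fusion should localise to endosomal compartments.

The plasmid is propagated in E. coli at high copy from a ColE1/pUC-type origin and selected with kanamycin. The Tn5 NeoR/KanR gene is preceded by both a bacterial bla promoter and the SV40 enhancer/early promoter, and it ends in an HSV TK polyadenylation signal. The same marker therefore confers kanamycin resistance in bacteria and can give G418 resistance in transfected mammalian cells. An f1 origin is also present. The short matches to RSF ori, large T antigen, ble and bGH poly(A) are fragmentary and are probably backbone remnants rather than functional elements. The catalogue lists 5,349 bp as the backbone size without insert, but this equals the length of the full sequenced plasmid. The construct serves as an organelle marker showing the use of mGold2s for extended imaging.
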