Addgene plasmid #231773: pCMV-mGold2s-Rab4a-C-7
Purpose: Visualization of endosome in mammalian cells using mGold2s
Depositing lab: Francois St-Pierre. Depositing organization: Baylor College of Medicine. Publication: Bright and photostable yellow fluorescent proteins for extended imaging. Lee J, Lai S, Yang S, Zhao S, Blanco FA, Lyons AC, Merino-Urteaga R, Ahrens JF, Nguyen NA, Liu H, Liu Z, Lambert GG, Shaner NC, Chen L, Tolias KF, Zhang J, Ha T, St-Pierre F. Nat Commun. 2025 Apr 4;16(1):3241. doi: 10.1038/s41467-025-58223-5. PubMed 40185748.
Backbone
  Vector backbone: pCMV
  Backbone size w/o insert (bp): 5349
  Vector type: Mammalian Expression
Growth in bacteria
  Bacterial resistance: Kanamycin, 50 μg/mL
  Growth temperature: 37°C
  Growth strain: DH5alpha
  Copy number: High Copy
Gene/Insert
  Gene/Insert name: mGold2s-Rab4a-C-7
  Species: H. sapiens (human)
  Entrez Gene: RAB4A (a.k.a. HRES-1, HRES-1/RAB4, HRES1, RAB4)
  Promoter: CMV
  Tag / fusion protein: mGold2s (N terminal on insert)
  Cloning method: Unknown
  Sequencing primers: 5′ CMV-F; 3′ SV40pA-R
Terms and licenses: Academic/Nonprofit Terms; Industry Terms: Not Available to Industry
How to cite: pCMV-mGold2s-Rab4a-C-7 was a gift from Francois St-Pierre (Addgene plasmid # 231773 ; http://n2t.net/addgene:231773 ; RRID:Addgene_231773)
